Addgene plasmid #196717: lenti-UCOE-dCas9-BFP-VP64
Purpose: CRISPR-activation. dCas9-VP64 with TagBFP for sorting.
Depositing lab: Bernhard Schmierer. Depositing organization: Karolinska Institutet.
Backbone
  Vector backbone: lenti dCas9-VP64_Blast (#61425)
  Backbone manufacturer: Feng Zhang Lab
  Vector type: Lentiviral, CRISPR
  Selectable markers: BFP
Growth in bacteria
  Bacterial resistance: Ampicillin, 100 μg/mL
  Growth temperature: 30°C
  Growth strain: NEB Stable
  Copy number: Unknown
Gene/Insert
  Gene/Insert name: dCas9-TagBFP-VP64
  Species: S. pyogenes
  Mutation: D10A, N863A
  Promoter: EF1a
  Tag / fusion protein: Nucleoplasmin NLS (N terminal on insert); SV40 NLS (C terminal on insert)
  Cloning method: Unknown
Terms and licenses: Academic/Nonprofit Terms; Industry Terms: Not Available to Industry
Depositor comments: contains a ubiquitous chromatin opening element
How to cite: lenti-UCOE-dCas9-BFP-VP64 was a gift from Bernhard Schmierer (Addgene plasmid # 196717 ; http://n2t.net/addgene:196717 ; RRID:Addgene_196717)
