[The description below was written by a language model from this plasmid's Addgene catalogue record and pLannotate feature annotations shown in this document.]
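Description:
lenti-UCOE-dCas9-BFP-VP64 is an HIV-1-based lentiviral transfer plasmid for CRISPR activation, derived from the lenti dCas9-VP64_Blast backbone. It is propagated in E. coli through a high-copy ColE1/pUC-type origin with ampicillin resistance (AmpR under its own promoter); an f1 origin is also present. The backbone outside the viral region carries an SV40/EM7-driven BleoR cassette with an SV40 poly(A) signal, although the catalogue lists only BFP as the selectable marker in target cells. Viral genomic RNA is transcribed from a CMV enhancer/promoter fused to a truncated 5' LTR, and the packaged region includes the Ψ packaging signal, RRE for Rev-dependent export, cPPT/CTS, WPRE to boost transcript expression, and a truncated 3' LTR followed by a bGH poly(A) signal. This layout is typical of later-generation vectors that need packaging functions supplied in trans.

The payload is an EF-1α promoter driving a single fusion protein: an N-terminal nucleoplasmin NLS, catalytically dead S. pyogenes Cas9 (D10A and N863A), TagBFP, and, according to the catalogue, the VP64 transcriptional activation domain and a C-terminal SV40 NLS. The automated feature table does not annotate VP64 or the SV40 NLS, though unannotated sequence lies between TagBFP and the WPRE. The depositor also notes a ubiquitous chromatin opening element, intended to counter transgene silencing. It too is unannotated, and the unlabelled stretch upstream of the EF-1α promoter is a plausible location, though the record does not confirm this. With a separately supplied guide RNA, the fusion is targeted to promoters to activate endogenous genes, and the blue fluorescence allows transduced cells to be isolated by sorting rather than by drug selection.
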