Features (pLannotate 1.2.2; 33 found; start..end, strand, type, name):
     31..83      -  misc_feature   bom (fragment): basis of mobility region from pBR322
    238..617     +  enhancer       CMV enhancer: human cytomegalovirus immediate early enhancer
    618..817     +  promoter       CMV promoter: human cytomegalovirus (CMV) immediate early promoter
    835..1015    +  LTR            5' LTR (truncated): truncated 5' long terminal repeat (LTR) from HIV-1
   1062..1187    +  misc_feature   HIV-1 Ψ: packaging signal of human immunodeficiency virus type 1
   1171..1534    +  CDS            HIV-1 gag (fragment): gag protein from human immunodeficiency virus 1; gag
   1680..1913    +  misc_feature   RRE: The Rev response element (RRE) of HIV-1 allows for Rev-dependent mRNA export from the nucleus to the cytoplasm.
   2290..2316    +  CDS            Rev (fragment): human immunodeficiency virus 1 (HIV-1) Rev protein; rev; enhances nuclear export of unspliced and incompletely spliced viral mRNAs
   2380..2497    +  misc_feature   cPPT/CTS: central polypurine tract and central termination sequence of HIV-1
   2547..2611    +  CDS            small t antigen (fragment): SV40 (simian virus 40) small t antigen
   3214..4392    +  promoter       EF-1α promoter: strong constitutive promoter for human elongation factor EF-1α
   4408..4455    +  CDS            nucleoplasmin NLS: bipartite nuclear localization signal from nucleoplasmin
   4455..8556    +  CDS            dCas9 (fragment): catalytically dead mutant of the Cas9 endonuclease from the Streptococcus pyogenes Type II CRISPR/Cas system RNA-guided DNA-binding protein that lacks endonuclease activity due to the D10A mutation in the RuvC catalytic domain and the N863A mutation in the HNH catalytic domain
   8647..9342    +  CDS            TagBFP: TagBFP is a basic (constitutively fluorescent) blue fluorescent protein published in 2008, derived from Entacmaea quadricolor. It is reported to be a very rapidly-maturing monomer with very low acid sensitivity.
   9511..9531    +  misc_feature   MCS (fragment): pBluescript multiple cloning site
   9534..10122   +  misc_feature   WPRE: woodchuck hepatitis virus posttranscriptional regulatory element
  10059..10640   +  CDS            nef (fragment): NEF_HV1H2 - Experimental evidence at protein level: Swiss-Prot protein existence level 1. Extracellular Nef protein targets CD4(+) T-lymphocytes for apoptosis by interacting with CXCR4 surface receptors. From Human immunodeficiency virus type 1 group M subtype B (isolate HXB2) (HIV-1).
  10647..10827   +  LTR            5' LTR (truncated): truncated 5' long terminal repeat (LTR) from HIV-1
  10859..11083   +  polyA_signal   bGH poly(A) signal: bovine growth hormone polyadenylation signal
  11087..11108   +  promoter       SV40 promoter (fragment): SV40 enhancer and early promoter
  11129..11557   +  rep_origin     f1 ori (sequence partly withheld): f1 bacteriophage origin of replication; arrow indicates direction of (+) strand synthesis
  11571..11900   +  promoter       SV40 promoter: SV40 enhancer and early promoter
  11948..11995   +  promoter       EM7 promoter: synthetic bacterial promoter&nbsp
  12014..12388   +  CDS            BleoR: antibiotic-binding protein; Sh ble from Streptoalloteichus hindustanus; confers resistance to bleomycin, phleomycin, and Zeocin™
  12398..12523   +  CDS            ble (fragment): BLE_KLEPN - Experimental evidence at protein level: Swiss-Prot protein existence level 1. Binding protein with a strong affinity to the bleomycin family of antibiotics. Binds to CL990; an antimitotic-antibiotic compound. From Klebsiella pneumoniae.
  12518..12639   +  polyA_signal   SV40 poly(A) signal: SV40 polyadenylation signal
  12710..12732   -  protein_bind   lac operator (fragment): The lac repressor binds to the lac operator to inhibit transcription in E. coli. This inhibition can be relieved by adding lactose or isopropyl-β-D-thiogalactopyranoside (IPTG). lac repressor encoded by lacI
  12736..12766   -  promoter       lac promoter: promoter for the E. coli lac operon
  12781..12802   -  protein_bind   CAP binding site: CAP binding activates transcription in the presence of cAMP. E. coli catabolite activator protein
  12815..12907   -  CDS            lacI (fragment): lac repressor; lacI; The lac repressor binds to the lac operator to inhibit transcription in E. coli. This inhibition can be relieved by adding lactose or isopropyl-β-D-thiogalactopyranoside (IPTG).
  13090..13678   -  rep_origin     ori: high-copy-number ColE1/pMB1/pBR322/pUC origin of replication
  13849..14709   -  CDS            AmpR: β-lactamase; bla; confers resistance to ampicillin, carbenicillin, and related antibiotics
  14710..14814   -  promoter       AmpR promoter: bla
>Addgene plasmid #196717 | lenti-UCOE-dCas9-BFP-VP64 | addgene full sequence | sequence record 388038 | Addgene NGS Result
GTCGACGGATCGGGAGATCTCCCGATCCCCTATGGTGCACTCTCAGTACAATCTGCTCTGATGCCGCATA
GTTAAGCCAGTATCTGCTCCCTGCTTGTGTGTTGGAGGTCGCTGAGTAGTGCGCGAGCAAAATTTAAGCT
ACAACAAGGCAAGGCTTGACCGACAATTGCATGAAGAATCTGCTTAGGGTTAGGCGTTTTGCGCTGCTTC
GCGATGTACGGGCCAGATATACGCGTTGACATTGATTATTGACTAGTTATTAATAGTAATCAATTACGGG
GTCATTAGTTCATAGCCCATATATGGAGTTCCGCGTTACATAACTTACGGTAAATGGCCCGCCTGGCTGA
CCGCCCAACGACCCCCGCCCATTGACGTCAATAATGACGTATGTTCCCATAGTAACGCCAATAGGGACTT
TCCATTGACGTCAATGGGTGGAGTATTTACGGTAAACTGCCCACTTGGCAGTACATCAAGTGTATCATAT
GCCAAGTACGCCCCCTATTGACGTCAATGACGGTAAATGGCCCGCCTGGCATTATGCCCAGTACATGACC
TTATGGGACTTTCCTACTTGGCAGTACATCTACGTATTAGTCATCGCTATTACCATGGTGATGCGGTTTT
GGCAGTACATCAATGGGCGTGGATAGCGGTTTGACTCACGGGGATTTCCAAGTCTCCACCCCATTGACGT
CAATGGGAGTTTGTTTTGGCACCAAAATCAACGGGACTTTCCAAAATGTCGTAACAACTCCGCCCCATTG
ACGCAAATGGGCGGTAGGCGTGTACGGTGGGAGGTCTATATAAGCAGCGCGTTTTGCCTGTACTGGGTCT
CTCTGGTTAGACCAGATCTGAGCCTGGGAGCTCTCTGGCTAACTAGGGAACCCACTGCTTAAGCCTCAAT
AAAGCTTGCCTTGAGTGCTTCAAGTAGTGTGTGCCCGTCTGTTGTGTGACTCTGGTAACTAGAGATCCCT
CAGACCCTTTTAGTCAGTGTGGAAAATCTCTAGCAGTGGCGCCCGAACAGGGACTTGAAAGCGAAAGGGA
AACCAGAGGAGCTCTCTCGACGCAGGACTCGGCTTGCTGAAGCGCGCACGGCAAGAGGCGAGGGGCGGCG
ACTGGTGAGTACGCCAAAAATTTTGACTAGCGGAGGCTAGAAGGAGAGAGATGGGTGCGAGAGCGTCAGT
ATTAAGCGGGGGAGAATTAGATCGCGATGGGAAAAAATTCGGTTAAGGCCAGGGGGAAAGAAAAAATATA
AATTAAAACATATAGTATGGGCAAGCAGGGAGCTAGAACGATTCGCAGTTAATCCTGGCCTGTTAGAAAC
ATCAGAAGGCTGTAGACAAATACTGGGACAGCTACAACCATCCCTTCAGACAGGATCAGAAGAACTTAGA
TCATTATATAATACAGTAGCAACCCTCTATTGTGTGCATCAAAGGATAGAGATAAAAGACACCAAGGAAG
CTTTAGACAAGATAGAGGAAGAGCAAAACAAAAGTAAGACCACCGCACAGCAAGCGGCCGCTGATCTTCA
GACCTGGAGGAGGAGATATGAGGGACAATTGGAGAAGTGAATTATATAAATATAAAGTAGTAAAAATTGA
ACCATTAGGAGTAGCACCCACCAAGGCAAAGAGAAGAGTGGTGCAGAGAGAAAAAAGAGCAGTGGGAATA
GGAGCTTTGTTCCTTGGGTTCTTGGGAGCAGCAGGAAGCACTATGGGCGCAGCGTCAATGACGCTGACGG
TACAGGCCAGACAATTATTGTCTGGTATAGTGCAGCAGCAGAACAATTTGCTGAGGGCTATTGAGGCGCA
ACAGCATCTGTTGCAACTCACAGTCTGGGGCATCAAGCAGCTCCAGGCAAGAATCCTGGCTGTGGAAAGA
TACCTAAAGGATCAACAGCTCCTGGGGATTTGGGGTTGCTCTGGAAAACTCATTTGCACCACTGCTGTGC
CTTGGAATGCTAGTTGGAGTAATAAATCTCTGGAACAGATTTGGAATCACACGACCTGGATGGAGTGGGA
CAGAGAAATTAACAATTACACAAGCTTAATACACTCCTTAATTGAAGAATCGCAAAACCAGCAAGAAAAG
AATGAACAAGAATTATTGGAATTAGATAAATGGGCAAGTTTGTGGAATTGGTTTAACATAACAAATTGGC
TGTGGTATATAAAATTATTCATAATGATAGTAGGAGGCTTGGTAGGTTTAAGAATAGTTTTTGCTGTACT
TTCTATAGTGAATAGAGTTAGGCAGGGATATTCACCATTATCGTTTCAGACCCACCTCCCAACCCCGAGG
GGACCCAGAGAGGGCCTCTAGAGCTTGGCGTAACTAGATCTTGAGACAAATGGCAGTATTCATCCACAAT
TTTAAAAGAAAAGGGGGGATTGGGGGGTACAGTGCAGGGGAAAGAATAGTAGACATAATAGCAACAGACA
TACAAACTAAAGAATTACAAAAACAAATTACAAAAATTCAAAATTTTCGGGTTTATTACAGGGACAGCAG
AGATCCAGTTTGGGCTAGCTGCAAAGATGGATAAAGTTTTAAACAGAGAGGAATCTTTGCAGCTAATGGA
CCTTCTAGGTCTTGAAAGGAGCCTGCAGGCGGGAGGTGGTCCCTGCAGTTACGCCAATGATAACCCCCGC
CAGAAAAATCTTAGTAGCCTTCCCTTTTTGTTTTCCGTGCCCCAACTCGGCGGATTGACTCGGCCCCTTC
CGGAAACACCCGAATCAACTTCTAGTCAAATTATTGTTCACGCCGCAATGACCCACCCCTGGCCCGCGTC
TGTGGAACTGACCCCTGGTGTTCAGGAGAGTTCGCTGCTGAAAGTGGTCCCAAAGGGGTACTAGTTTTTA
AGCTCCCAACTCCCCCTCCCCCAGCGTCTGGAGGATTCCACACCCTCGCACCGCAGGGGCGAGGAAGTGG
GCGGAGTCCGGTTTTGGCGCCAGCCGCTGAGGCTGCCAAGCAGAAAAGCCACCGCTGAGGAGACTCCGGT
CACTGTCCTCGCCCCGCCTCCCCCTTCCCTCCCCTTGGGGACCACCGGGCGCCACGCCGCGAACGGTAAG
TGCCGCGGTCGTCGGCGCCTCCGCCCTCCCCCTAGGGCCCCAATTCCCAGCGGGCGCGGCGCGCGGCCCC
GCGCGCAGCTCCCGGCTCCCTCCCCCTTCGGATGTGGCTTGAGCTGTAGGCGCGGAGCCTGCAGGCTCCG
GTGCCCGTCAGTGGGCAGAGCGCACATCGCCCACAGTCCCCGAGAAGTTGGGGGGAGGGGTCGGCAATTG
AACCGGTGCCTAGAGAAGGTGGCGCGGGGTAAACTGGGAAAGTGATGTCGTGTACTGGCTCCGCCTTTTT
CCCGAGGGTGGGGGAGAACCGTATATAAGTGCAGTAGTCGCCGTGAACGTTCTTTTTCGCAACGGGTTTG
CCGCCAGAACACAGGTAAGTGCCGTGTGTGGTTCCCGCGGGCCTGGCCTCTTTACGGGTTATGGCCCTTG
CGTGCCTTGAATTACTTCCACCTGGCTGCAGTACGTGATTCTTGATCCCGAGCTTCGGGTTGGAAGTGGG
TGGGAGAGTTCGAGGCCTTGCGCTTAAGGAGCCCCTTCGCCTCGTGCTTGAGTTGAGGCCTGGCCTGGGC
GCTGGGGCCGCCGCGTGCGAATCTGGTGGCACCTTCGCGCCTGTCTCGCTGCTTTCGATAAGTCTCTAGC
CATTTAAAATTTTTGATGACCTGCTGCGACGCTTTTTTTCTGGCAAGATAGTCTTGTAAATGCGGGCCAA
GATCTGCACACTGGTATTTCGGTTTTTGGGGCCGCGGGCGGCGACGGGGCCCGTGCGTCCCAGCGCACAT
GTTCGGCGAGGCGGGGCCTGCGAGCGCGGCCACCGAGAATCGGACGGGGGTAGTCTCAAGCTGGCCGGCC
TGCTCTGGTGCCTGGCCTCGCGCCGCCGTGTATCGCCCCGCCCTGGGCGGCAAGGCTGGCCCGGTCGGCA
CCAGTTGCGTGAGCGGAAAGATGGCCGCTTCCCGGCCCTGCTGCAGGGAGCTCAAAATGGAGGACGCGGC
GCTCGGGAGAGCGGGCGGGTGAGTCACCCACACAAAGGAAAAGGGCCTTTCCGTCCTCAGCCGTCGCTTC
ATGTGACTCCACGGAGTACCGGGCGCCGTCCAGGCACCTCGATTAGTTCTCGAGCTTTTGGAGTACGTCG
TCTTTAGGTTGGGGGGAGGGGTTTTATGCGATGGAGTTTCCCCACACTGAGTGGGTGGAGACTGAAGTTA
GGCCAGCTTGGCACTTGATGTAATTCTCCTTGGAATTTGCCCTTTTTGAGTTTGGATCTTGGTTCATTCT
CAAGCCTCAGACAGTGGTTCAAAGTTTTTTTCTTCCATTTCAGGTGTCGTGACGTACGGCCACCATGAAA
AGGCCGGCGGCCACGAAAAAGGCCGGCCAGGCAAAAAAGAAAAAGGACAAGAAGTACAGCATCGGCCTGG
CCATCGGCACCAACTCTGTGGGCTGGGCCGTGATCACCGACGAGTACAAGGTGCCCAGCAAGAAATTCAA
GGTGCTGGGCAACACCGACCGGCACAGCATCAAGAAGAACCTGATCGGAGCCCTGCTGTTCGACAGCGGC
GAAACAGCCGAGGCCACCCGGCTGAAGAGAACCGCCAGAAGAAGATACACCAGACGGAAGAACCGGATCT
GCTATCTGCAAGAGATCTTCAGCAACGAGATGGCCAAGGTGGACGACAGCTTCTTCCACAGACTGGAAGA
GTCCTTCCTGGTGGAAGAGGATAAGAAGCACGAGCGGCACCCCATCTTCGGCAACATCGTGGACGAGGTG
GCCTACCACGAGAAGTACCCCACCATCTACCACCTGAGAAAGAAACTGGTGGACAGCACCGACAAGGCCG
ACCTGCGGCTGATCTATCTGGCCCTGGCCCACATGATCAAGTTCCGGGGCCACTTCCTGATCGAGGGCGA
CCTGAACCCCGACAACAGCGACGTGGACAAGCTGTTCATCCAGCTGGTGCAGACCTACAACCAGCTGTTC
GAGGAAAACCCCATCAACGCCAGCGGCGTGGACGCCAAGGCCATCCTGTCTGCCAGACTGAGCAAGAGCA
GACGGCTGGAAAATCTGATCGCCCAGCTGCCCGGCGAGAAGAAGAATGGCCTGTTCGGCAACCTGATTGC
CCTGAGCCTGGGCCTGACCCCCAACTTCAAGAGCAACTTCGACCTGGCCGAGGATGCCAAACTGCAGCTG
AGCAAGGACACCTACGACGACGACCTGGACAACCTGCTGGCCCAGATCGGCGACCAGTACGCCGACCTGT
TTCTGGCCGCCAAGAACCTGTCCGACGCCATCCTGCTGAGCGACATCCTGAGAGTGAACACCGAGATCAC
CAAGGCCCCCCTGAGCGCCTCTATGATCAAGAGATACGACGAGCACCACCAGGACCTGACCCTGCTGAAA
GCTCTCGTGCGGCAGCAGCTGCCTGAGAAGTACAAAGAGATTTTCTTCGACCAGAGCAAGAACGGCTACG
CCGGCTACATTGACGGCGGAGCCAGCCAGGAAGAGTTCTACAAGTTCATCAAGCCCATCCTGGAAAAGAT
GGACGGCACCGAGGAACTGCTCGTGAAGCTGAACAGAGAGGACCTGCTGCGGAAGCAGCGGACCTTCGAC
AACGGCAGCATCCCCCACCAGATCCACCTGGGAGAGCTGCACGCCATTCTGCGGCGGCAGGAAGATTTTT
ACCCATTCCTGAAGGACAACCGGGAAAAGATCGAGAAGATCCTGACCTTCCGCATCCCCTACTACGTGGG
CCCTCTGGCCAGGGGAAACAGCAGATTCGCCTGGATGACCAGAAAGAGCGAGGAAACCATCACCCCCTGG
AACTTCGAGGAAGTGGTGGACAAGGGCGCTTCCGCCCAGAGCTTCATCGAGCGGATGACCAACTTCGATA
AGAACCTGCCCAACGAGAAGGTGCTGCCCAAGCACAGCCTGCTGTACGAGTACTTCACCGTGTATAACGA
GCTGACCAAAGTGAAATACGTGACCGAGGGAATGAGAAAGCCCGCCTTCCTGAGCGGCGAGCAGAAAAAG
GCCATCGTGGACCTGCTGTTCAAGACCAACCGGAAAGTGACCGTGAAGCAGCTGAAAGAGGACTACTTCA
AGAAAATCGAGTGCTTCGACTCCGTGGAAATCTCCGGCGTGGAAGATCGGTTCAACGCCTCCCTGGGCAC
ATACCACGATCTGCTGAAAATTATCAAGGACAAGGACTTCCTGGACAATGAGGAAAACGAGGACATTCTG
GAAGATATCGTGCTGACCCTGACACTGTTTGAGGACAGAGAGATGATCGAGGAACGGCTGAAAACCTATG
CCCACCTGTTCGACGACAAAGTGATGAAGCAGCTGAAGCGGCGGAGATACACCGGCTGGGGCAGGCTGAG
CCGGAAGCTGATCAACGGCATCCGGGACAAGCAGTCCGGCAAGACAATCCTGGATTTCCTGAAGTCCGAC
GGCTTCGCCAACAGAAACTTCATGCAGCTGATCCACGACGACAGCCTGACCTTTAAAGAGGACATCCAGA
AAGCCCAGGTGTCCGGCCAGGGCGATAGCCTGCACGAGCACATTGCCAATCTGGCCGGCAGCCCCGCCAT
TAAGAAGGGCATCCTGCAGACAGTGAAGGTGGTGGACGAGCTCGTGAAAGTGATGGGCCGGCACAAGCCC
GAGAACATCGTGATCGAAATGGCCAGAGAGAACCAGACCACCCAGAAGGGACAGAAGAACAGCCGCGAGA
GAATGAAGCGGATCGAAGAGGGCATCAAAGAGCTGGGCAGCCAGATCCTGAAAGAACACCCCGTGGAAAA
CACCCAGCTGCAGAACGAGAAGCTGTACCTGTACTACCTGCAGAATGGGCGGGATATGTACGTGGACCAG
GAACTGGACATCAACCGGCTGTCCGACTACGATGTGGACCACATCGTGCCTCAGAGCTTTCTGAAGGACG
ACTCCATCGACAACAAGGTGCTGACCAGAAGCGACAAGGCCCGGGGCAAGAGCGACAACGTGCCCTCCGA
AGAGGTCGTGAAGAAGATGAAGAACTACTGGCGGCAGCTGCTGAACGCCAAGCTGATTACCCAGAGAAAG
TTCGACAATCTGACCAAGGCCGAGAGAGGCGGCCTGAGCGAACTGGATAAGGCCGGCTTCATCAAGAGAC
AGCTGGTGGAAACCCGGCAGATCACAAAGCACGTGGCACAGATCCTGGACTCCCGGATGAACACTAAGTA
CGACGAGAATGACAAGCTGATCCGGGAAGTGAAAGTGATCACCCTGAAGTCCAAGCTGGTGTCCGATTTC
CGGAAGGATTTCCAGTTTTACAAAGTGCGCGAGATCAACAACTACCACCACGCCCACGACGCCTACCTGA
ACGCCGTCGTGGGAACCGCCCTGATCAAAAAGTACCCTAAGCTGGAAAGCGAGTTCGTGTACGGCGACTA
CAAGGTGTACGACGTGCGGAAGATGATCGCCAAGAGCGAGCAGGAAATCGGCAAGGCTACCGCCAAGTAC
TTCTTCTACAGCAACATCATGAACTTTTTCAAGACCGAGATTACCCTGGCCAACGGCGAGATCCGGAAGC
GGCCTCTGATCGAGACAAACGGCGAAACCGGGGAGATCGTGTGGGATAAGGGCCGGGATTTTGCCACCGT
GCGGAAAGTGCTGAGCATGCCCCAAGTGAATATCGTGAAAAAGACCGAGGTGCAGACAGGCGGCTTCAGC
AAAGAGTCTATCCTGCCCAAGAGGAACAGCGATAAGCTGATCGCCAGAAAGAAGGACTGGGACCCTAAGA
AGTACGGCGGCTTCGACAGCCCCACCGTGGCCTATTCTGTGCTGGTGGTGGCCAAAGTGGAAAAGGGCAA
GTCCAAGAAACTGAAGAGTGTGAAAGAGCTGCTGGGGATCACCATCATGGAAAGAAGCAGCTTCGAGAAG
AATCCCATCGACTTTCTGGAAGCCAAGGGCTACAAAGAAGTGAAAAAGGACCTGATCATCAAGCTGCCTA
AGTACTCCCTGTTCGAGCTGGAAAACGGCCGGAAGAGAATGCTGGCCTCTGCCGGCGAACTGCAGAAGGG
AAACGAACTGGCCCTGCCCTCCAAATATGTGAACTTCCTGTACCTGGCCAGCCACTATGAGAAGCTGAAG
GGCTCCCCCGAGGATAATGAGCAGAAACAGCTGTTTGTGGAACAGCACAAGCACTACCTGGACGAGATCA
TCGAGCAGATCAGCGAGTTCTCCAAGAGAGTGATCCTGGCCGACGCTAATCTGGACAAAGTGCTGTCCGC
CTACAACAAGCACCGGGATAAGCCCATCAGAGAGCAGGCCGAGAATATCATCCACCTGTTTACCCTGACC
AATCTGGGAGCCCCTGCCGCCTTCAAGTACTTTGACACCACCATCGACCGGAAGAGGTACACCAGCACCA
AAGAGGTGCTGGACGCCACCCTGATCCACCAGAGCATCACCGGCCTGTACGAGACACGGATCGACCTGTC
TCAGCTGGGAGGCGACAGCGCTGGAGGAGGTGGAAGCGGAGGAGGAGGAAGCGGAGGAGGAGGTAGCGGA
CCTAAGAAAAAGAGGAAGGTGGCGGCCGCTGGATCCAGCGAGCTGATTAAGGAGAACATGCACATGAAGC
TCTACATGGAGGGCACCGTGGACAACCATCACTTCAAGTGCACATCCGAGGGCGAAGGCAAGCCCTACGA
GGGCACCCAGACCATGAGAATCAAGGTGGTCGAGGGCGGCCCTCTCCCCTTCGCCTTCGACATCCTGGCT
ACTAGCTTCCTCTACGGCAGCAAGACCTTCATCAACCACACCCAGGGCATCCCCGACTTCTTCAAGCAGT
CCTTCCCTGAGGGCTTCACATGGGAGAGAGTCACCACATACGAAGACGGGGGCGTGCTGACCGCTACCCA
GGACACCAGCCTCCAGGACGGCTGCCTCATCTACAACGTCAAGATCAGAGGGGTGAACTTCACATCCAAC
GGCCCTGTGATGCAGAAGAAAACACTCGGCTGGGAGGCCTTCACCGAAACGCTGTACCCCGCTGACGGCG
GCCTGGAAGGCAGAAACGACATGGCCCTGAAGCTCGTGGGCGGGAGCCATCTGATCGCAAACATCAAGAC
CACATATAGATCCAAGAAACCCGCTAAGAACCTCAAGATGCCTGGCGTCTACTATGTGGACTACAGACTG
GAAAGAATCAAGGAGGCCAACAACGAGACCTACGTCGAGCAGCACGAGGTGGCAGTGGCCAGATACTGCG
ACCTCCCTAGCAAACTGGGGCACAAGCTTAATGGCGCGCCAGGTTCCGACGCATTGGACGATTTTGATCT
GGATATGCTGGGAAGTGACGCCCTCGATGATTTTGACCTTGACATGCTTGGTTCGGATGCCCTTGATGAC
TTTGACCTCGACATGCTCGGCAGTGACGCCCTTGATGATTTCGACCTGGACATGCTGTAAAATTCGATAT
CAAGCTTATCGGTAATCAACCTCTGGATTACAAAATTTGTGAAAGATTGACTGGTATTCTTAACTATGTT
GCTCCTTTTACGCTATGTGGATACGCTGCTTTAATGCCTTTGTATCATGCTATTGCTTCCCGTATGGCTT
TCATTTTCTCCTCCTTGTATAAATCCTGGTTGCTGTCTCTTTATGAGGAGTTGTGGCCCGTTGTCAGGCA
ACGTGGCGTGGTGTGCACTGTGTTTGCTGACGCAACCCCCACTGGTTGGGGCATTGCCACCACCTGTCAG
CTCCTTTCCGGGACTTTCGCTTTCCCCCTCCCTATTGCCACGGCGGAACTCATCGCCGCCTGCCTTGCCC
GCTGCTGGACAGGGGCTCGGCTGTTGGGCACTGACAATTCCGTGGTGTTGTCGGGGAAATCATCGTCCTT
TCCTTGGCTGCTCGCCTGTGTTGCCACCTGGATTCTGCGCGGGACGTCCTTCTGCTACGTCCCTTCGGCC
CTCAATCCAGCGGACCTTCCTTCCCGCGGCCTGCTGCCGGCTCTGCGGCCTCTTCCGCGTCTTCGCCTTC
GCCCTCAGACGAGTCGGATCTCCCTTTGGGCCGCCTCCCCGCATCGATACCGTCGACCTCGAGACCTAGA
AAAACATGGAGCAATCACAAGTAGCAATACAGCAGCTACCAATGCTGATTGTGCCTGGCTAGAAGCACAA
GAGGAGGAGGAGGTGGGTTTTCCAGTCACACCTCAGGTACCTTTAAGACCAATGACTTACAAGGCAGCTG
TAGATCTTAGCCACTTTTTAAAAGAAAAGGGGGGACTGGAAGGGCTAATTCACTCCCAACGAAGACAAGA
TATCCTTGATCTGTGGATCTACCACACACAAGGCTACTTCCCTGATTGGCAGAACTACACACCAGGGCCA
GGGATCAGATATCCACTGACCTTTGGATGGTGCTACAAGCTAGTACCAGTTGAGCAAGAGAAGGTAGAAG
AAGCCAATGAAGGAGAGAACACCCGCTTGTTACACCCTGTGAGCCTGCATGGGATGGATGACCCGGAGAG
AGAAGTATTAGAGTGGAGGTTTGACAGCCGCCTAGCATTTCATCACATGGCCCGAGAGCTGCATCCGGAC
TGTACTGGGTCTCTCTGGTTAGACCAGATCTGAGCCTGGGAGCTCTCTGGCTAACTAGGGAACCCACTGC
TTAAGCCTCAATAAAGCTTGCCTTGAGTGCTTCAAGTAGTGTGTGCCCGTCTGTTGTGTGACTCTGGTAA
CTAGAGATCCCTCAGACCCTTTTAGTCAGTGTGGAAAATCTCTAGCAGGGCCCGTTTAAACCCGCTGATC
AGCCTCGACTGTGCCTTCTAGTTGCCAGCCATCTGTTGTTTGCCCCTCCCCCGTGCCTTCCTTGACCCTG
GAAGGTGCCACTCCCACTGTCCTTTCCTAATAAAATGAGGAAATTGCATCGCATTGTCTGAGTAGGTGTC
ATTCTATTCTGGGGGGTGGGGTGGGGCAGGACAGCAAGGGGGAGGATTGGGAAGACAATAGCAGGCATGC
TGGGGATGCGGTGGGCTCTATGGCTTCTGAGGCGGAAAGAACCAGCTGGGGCTCTAGGGGGTATCCCC
[124 nt withheld, positions 11129-11252]
C
[91 nt withheld, positions 11254-11344]
A
[49 nt withheld, positions 11346-11394]
CCTTTGACGTTGGAGTCCACGTTCTTT
[37 nt withheld, positions 11422-11458]
ACCCTATCTCGGTCTATTCTTTTGATTTATAAGGGATTTTGCCGATTTCGGCCTATTGGTTAAAAAATGA
GCTGATTTAACAAAAATTTAACGCGAATTAATTCTGTGGAATGTGTGTCAGTTAGGGTGTGGAAAGTCCC
CAGGCTCCCCAGCAGGCAGAAGTATGCAAAGCATGCATCTCAATTAGTCAGCAACCAGGTGTGGAAAGTC
CCCAGGCTCCCCAGCAGGCAGAAGTATGCAAAGCATGCATCTCAATTAGTCAGCAACCATAGTCCCGCCC
CTAACTCCGCCCATCCCGCCCCTAACTCCGCCCAGTTCCGCCCATTCTCCGCCCCATGGCTGACTAATTT
TTTTTATTTATGCAGAGGCCGAGGCCGCCTCTGCCTCTGAGCTATTCCAGAAGTAGTGAGGAGGCTTTTT
TGGAGGCCTAGGCTTTTGCAAAAAGCTCCCGGGAGCTTGTATATCCATTTTCGGATCTGATCAGCACGTG
TTGACAATTAATCATCGGCATAGTATATCGGCATAGTATAATACGACAAGGTGAGGAACTAAACCATGGC
CAAGTTGACCAGTGCCGTTCCGGTGCTCACCGCGCGCGACGTCGCCGGAGCGGTCGAGTTCTGGACCGAC
CGGCTCGGGTTCTCCCGGGACTTCGTGGAGGACGACTTCGCCGGTGTGGTCCGGGACGACGTGACCCTGT
TCATCAGCGCGGTCCAGGACCAGGTGGTGCCGGACAACACCCTGGCCTGGGTGTGGGTGCGCGGCCTGGA
CGAGCTGTACGCCGAGTGGTCGGAGGTCGTGTCCACGAACTTCCGGGACGCCTCCGGGCCGGCCATGACC
GAGATCGGCGAGCAGCCGTGGGGGCGGGAGTTCGCCCTGCGCGACCCGGCCGGCAACTGCGTGCACTTCG
TGGCCGAGGAGCAGGACTGACACGTGCTACGAGATTTCGATTCCACCGCCGCCTTCTATGAAAGGTTGGG
CTTCGGAATCGTTTTCCGGGACGCCGGCTGGATGATCCTCCAGCGCGGGGATCTCATGCTGGAGTTCTTC
GCCCACCCCAACTTGTTTATTGCAGCTTATAATGGTTACAAATAAAGCAATAGCATCACAAATTTCACAA
ATAAAGCATTTTTTTCACTGCATTCTAGTTGTGGTTTGTCCAAACTCATCAATGTATCTTATCATGTCTG
TATACCGTCGACCTCTAGCTAGAGCTTGGCGTAATCATGGTCATAGCTGTTTCCTGTGTGAAATTGTTAT
CCGCTCACAATTCCACACAACATACGAGCCGGAAGCATAAAGTGTAAAGCCTGGGGTGCCTAATGAGTGA
GCTAACTCACATTAATTGCGTTGCGCTCACTGCCCGCTTTCCAGTCGGGAAACCTGTCGTGCCAGCTGCA
TTAATGAATCGGCCAACGCGCGGGGAGAGGCGGTTTGCGTATTGGGCGCTCTTCCGCTTCCTCGCTCACT
GACTCGCTGCGCTCGGTCGTTCGGCTGCGGCGAGCGGTATCAGCTCACTCAAAGGCGGTAATACGGTTAT
CCACAGAATCAGGGGATAACGCAGGAAAGAACATGTGAGCAAAAGGCCAGCAAAAGGCCAGGAACCGTAA
AAAGGCCGCGTTGCTGGCGTTTTTCCATAGGCTCCGCCCCCCTGACGAGCATCACAAAAATCGACGCTCA
AGTCAGAGGTGGCGAAACCCGACAGGACTATAAAGATACCAGGCGTTTCCCCCTGGAAGCTCCCTCGTGC
GCTCTCCTGTTCCGACCCTGCCGCTTACCGGATACCTGTCCGCCTTTCTCCCTTCGGGAAGCGTGGCGCT
TTCTCATAGCTCACGCTGTAGGTATCTCAGTTCGGTGTAGGTCGTTCGCTCCAAGCTGGGCTGTGTGCAC
GAACCCCCCGTTCAGCCCGACCGCTGCGCCTTATCCGGTAACTATCGTCTTGAGTCCAACCCGGTAAGAC
ACGACTTATCGCCACTGGCAGCAGCCACTGGTAACAGGATTAGCAGAGCGAGGTATGTAGGCGGTGCTAC
AGAGTTCTTGAAGTGGTGGCCTAACTACGGCTACACTAGAAGAACAGTATTTGGTATCTGCGCTCTGCTG
AAGCCAGTTACCTTCGGAAAAAGAGTTGGTAGCTCTTGATCCGGCAAACAAACCACCGCTGGTAGCGGTG
GTTTTTTTGTTTGCAAGCAGCAGATTACGCGCAGAAAAAAAGGATCTCAAGAAGATCCTTTGATCTTTTC
TACGGGGTCTGACGCTCAGTGGAACGAAAACTCACGTTAAGGGATTTTGGTCATGAGATTATCAAAAAGG
ATCTTCACCTAGATCCTTTTAAATTAAAAATGAAGTTTTAAATCAATCTAAAGTATATATGAGTAAACTT
GGTCTGACAGTTACCAATGCTTAATCAGTGAGGCACCTATCTCAGCGATCTGTCTATTTCGTTCATCCAT
AGTTGCCTGACTCCCCGTCGTGTAGATAACTACGATACGGGAGGGCTTACCATCTGGCCCCAGTGCTGCA
ATGATACCGCGAGACCCACGCTCACCGGCTCCAGATTTATCAGCAATAAACCAGCCAGCCGGAAGGGCCG
AGCGCAGAAGTGGTCCTGCAACTTTATCCGCCTCCATCCAGTCTATTAATTGTTGCCGGGAAGCTAGAGT
AAGTAGTTCGCCAGTTAATAGTTTGCGCAACGTTGTTGCCATTGCTACAGGCATCGTGGTGTCACGCTCG
TCGTTTGGTATGGCTTCATTCAGCTCCGGTTCCCAACGATCAAGGCGAGTTACATGATCCCCCATGTTGT
GCAAAAAAGCGGTTAGCTCCTTCGGTCCTCCGATCGTTGTCAGAAGTAAGTTGGCCGCAGTGTTATCACT
CATGGTTATGGCAGCACTGCATAATTCTCTTACTGTCATGCCATCCGTAAGATGCTTTTCTGTGACTGGT
GAGTACTCAACCAAGTCATTCTGAGAATAGTGTATGCGGCGACCGAGTTGCTCTTGCCCGGCGTCAATAC
GGGATAATACCGCGCCACATAGCAGAACTTTAAAAGTGCTCATCATTGGAAAACGTTCTTCGGGGCGAAA
ACTCTCAAGGATCTTACCGCTGTTGAGATCCAGTTCGATGTAACCCACTCGTGCACCCAACTGATCTTCA
GCATCTTTTACTTTCACCAGCGTTTCTGGGTGAGCAAAAACAGGAAGGCAAAATGCCGCAAAAAAGGGAA
TAAGGGCGACACGGAAATGTTGAATACTCATACTCTTCCTTTTTCAATATTATTGAAGCATTTATCAGGG
TTATTGTCTCATGAGCGGATACATATTTGAATGTATTTAGAAAAATAAACAAATAGGGGTTCCGCGCACA
TTTCCCCGAAAAGTGCCACCTGAC
